>Addgene plasmid #42820 | TAL3357 | depositor partial sequence | sequence record 57940 | TAL3357 sequence 2430 bps
TCTAGAGCTAGCACCATGGACTACAAAGACCATGACGGTGATTATAAAGATCATGACATCGATTACAAGG
ATGACGATGACAAGATGGCCCCCAAGAAGAAGAGGAAGGTGGGCATTCACCGCGGGGTACCTATGGTGGA
CTTGAGGACACTCGGTTATTCGCAACAGCAACAGGAGAAAATCAAGCCTAAGGTCAGGAGCACCGTCGCG
CAACACCACGAGGCGCTTGTGGGGCATGGCTTCACTCATGCGCATATTGTCGCGCTTTCACAGCACCCTG
CGGCGCTTGGGACGGTGGCTGTCAAATACCAAGATATGATTGCGGCCCTGCCCGAAGCCACGCACGAGGC
AATTGTAGGGGTCGGTAAACAGTGGTCGGGAGCGCGAGCACTTGAGGCGCTGCTGACTGTGGCGGGTGAG
CTTAGGGGGCCTCCGCTCCAGCTCGACACCGGGCAGCTGCTGAAGATCGCGAAGAGAGGGGGAGTAACAG
CGGTAGAGGCAGTGCACGCCTGGCGCAATGCGCTCACCGGGGCCCCCTTGAACCTGACCCCAGACCAGGT
AGTCGCAATCGCGTCAAACGGAGGGGGAAAGCAAGCCCTGGAAACCGTGCAAAGGTTGTTGCCGGTCCTT
TGTCAAGACCACGGCCTTACACCGGAGCAAGTCGTGGCCATTGCAAGCAATGGGGGTGGCAAACAGGCTC
TTGAGACGGTTCAGAGACTTCTCCCAGTTCTCTGTCAAGCCCACGGGCTGACTCCCGATCAAGTTGTAGC
GATTGCGAATAACAATGGAGGGAAACAAGCATTGGAGACTGTCCAACGGCTCCTTCCCGTGTTGTGTCAA
GCCCACGGTTTGACGCCTGCACAAGTGGTCGCCATCGCCTCGAATGGCGGCGGTAAGCAGGCGCTGGAAA
CAGTACAGCGCCTGCTGCCTGTACTGTGCCAGGATCATGGACTGACCCCAGACCAGGTAGTCGCAATCGC
GTCACATGACGGGGGAAAGCAAGCCCTGGAAACCGTGCAAAGGTTGTTGCCGGTCCTTTGTCAAGACCAC
GGCCTTACACCGGAGCAAGTCGTGGCCATTGCAAGCAATGGGGGTGGCAAACAGGCTCTTGAGACGGTTC
AGAGACTTCTCCCAGTTCTCTGTCAAGCCCACGGGCTGACTCCCGATCAAGTTGTAGCGATTGCGTCGCA
TGACGGAGGGAAACAAGCATTGGAGACTGTCCAACGGCTCCTTCCCGTGTTGTGTCAAGCCCACGGTTTG
ACGCCTGCACAAGTGGTCGCCATCGCCAGCCATGATGGCGGTAAGCAGGCGCTGGAAACAGTACAGCGCC
TGCTGCCTGTACTGTGCCAGGATCATGGACTGACCCCAGACCAGGTAGTCGCAATCGCGTCAAACGGAGG
GGGAAAGCAAGCCCTGGAAACCGTGCAAAGGTTGTTGCCGGTCCTTTGTCAAGACCACGGCCTTACACCG
GAGCAAGTCGTGGCCATTGCAAGCAACATCGGTGGCAAACAGGCTCTTGAGACGGTTCAGAGACTTCTCC
CAGTTCTCTGTCAAGCCCACGGGCTGACTCCCGATCAAGTTGTAGCGATTGCGTCGAACATTGGAGGGAA
ACAAGCATTGGAGACTGTCCAACGGCTCCTTCCCGTGTTGTGTCAAGCCCACGGTTTGACGCCTGCACAA
GTGGTCGCCATCGCCTCCAATATTGGCGGTAAGCAGGCGCTGGAAACAGTACAGCGCCTGCTGCCTGTAC
TGTGCCAGGATCATGGACTGACCCCAGACCAGGTAGTCGCAATCGCGTCAAACGGAGGGGGAAAGCAAGC
CCTGGAAACCGTGCAAAGGTTGTTGCCGGTCCTTTGTCAAGACCACGGCCTTACACCGGAGCAAGTCGTG
GCCATTGCATCCCACGACGGTGGCAAACAGGCTCTTGAGACGGTTCAGAGACTTCTCCCAGTTCTCTGTC
AAGCCCACGGGCTGACTCCCGATCAAGTTGTAGCGATTGCGTCGAACATTGGAGGGAAACAAGCATTGGA
GACTGTCCAACGGCTCCTTCCCGTGTTGTGTCAAGCCCACGGTTTGACGCCTGCACAAGTGGTCGCCATC
GCCTCCAATATTGGCGGTAAGCAGGCGCTGGAAACAGTACAGCGCCTGCTGCCTGTACTGTGCCAGGATC
ATGGACTGACACCCGAACAGGTGGTCGCCATTGCTTCTAACATCGGAGGACGGCCAGCCTTGGAGTCCAT
CGTAGCCCAATTGTCCAGGCCCGATCCCGCGTTGGCTGCGTTAACGAATGACCATCTGGTGGCGTTGGCA
TGTCTTGGTGGACGACCCGCGCTCGATGCAGTCAAAAAGGGTCTGCCTCATGCTCCCGCATTGATCAAAA
GAACCAACCGGCGGATTCCCGAGAGAACTTCCCATCGAGTCGCGGGATCC
