>Addgene plasmid #42820 | TAL3357 | addgene partial sequence | sequence record 61094 | JDS-TALEN-F 5'-TAGGGGTCGGTAAACAGTGG-3'
TGTGGCGGGTGAGCTTAGGGGGCCTCCGCTCCAGCTCGACACCGGGCAGCTGCTGAAGATCGCGAAGAGA
GGGGGAGTAACAGCGGTAGAGGCAGTGCACGCCTGGCGCAATGCGCTCACCGGGGCCCCCTTGAACCTGA
CCCCAGACCAGGTAGTCGCAATCGCGTCAAACGGAGGGGGAAAGCAAGCCCTGGAAACCGTGCAAAGGTT
GTTGCCGGTCCTTTGTCAAGACCACGGCCTTACACCGGAGCAAGTCGTGGCCATTGCAAGCAATGGGGGT
GGCAAACAGGCTCTTGAGACGGTTCAGAGACTTCTCCCAGTTCTCTGTCAAGCCCACGGGCTGACTCCCG
ATCAAGTTGTAGCGATTGCGAATAACAATGGAGGGAAACAAGCATTGGAGACTGTCCAACGGCTCCTTCC
CGTGTTGTGTCAAGCCCACGGTTTGACGCCTGCACAAGTGGTCGCCATCGCCTCGAATGGCGGCGGTAAG
CAGGCGCTGGAAACAGTACAGCGCCTGCTGCCTGTACTGTGCCAGGATCATGGACTGACCCCAGACCAGG
TAGTCGCAATCGCGTCACATGACGGGGGAAAGCAAGCCCTGGAAACCGTGCAAAGGTTGTTGCCGGTCCT
TTGTCAAGACCACGGCCTTACACCGGAGCAAGTCGTGGCCATTGCAAGCAATGGGGGTGGCAAACAGGCT
CTTGAGACGGTTCAGAGACTTCTCCCAGTTCTCTGTCAAGCCCACGGGCTGACTCCCGATCAAGTTGTAG
CGATTGCGTCGCATGACGGAGGGAAACAAGCATTGGAGACTGTCCAACGGCTCCTTCCCGTGTTGTGTCA
AGCCCACGGTTTGACGCCTGCACAAGTGGTCGCCATCGCCAGCCATGATGGC
