[The description below was written by a language model from this plasmid's Addgene catalogue record.]
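Description:
TAL3357 is a TALEN expression plasmid built on the JDS70 backbone, a vector of about 6.4 kb classed as mammalian expression with a T7 promoter. It is maintained in E. coli as a high-copy plasmid under ampicillin selection. The insert, roughly 1.6 kb, is an engineered array of TAL effector repeats designed to recognise a specific DNA site in the zebrafish (D. rerio) semaphorin 6bb gene. The name identifies it as the "right" half-site monomer of a TALEN pair, part of a set made for the zebrafish community. The restriction sites used to insert the array were destroyed during cloning.

The backbone supplies the elements that flank the repeat array: an N-terminal 3X Flag epitope tag and a C-terminal wild-type FokI nuclease domain. The expressed protein is therefore a Flag-tagged TAL effector–FokI fusion. Because FokI cleaves only as a dimer, this construct is meant to be used with the matching left-side TALEN. When both monomers bind their adjacent half-sites, the nuclease domains dimerise over the spacer and introduce a double-strand break, whose error-prone repair can produce disruptive insertions or deletions.

The CMV promoter drives expression in transfected mammalian cells. The T7 designation indicates the coding sequence can also be transcribed in vitro, which suits making mRNA for embryo delivery, and the associated publication concerns targeted gene disruption in somatic zebrafish cells. The listed sequencing primers imply a BGH terminator region downstream. No feature table was provided, so the remaining backbone elements are not detailed.
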