Addgene plasmid #42820: TAL3357
Depositing lab: Keith Joung. Depositing organization: Massachusetts General Hospital. Publication: Targeted gene disruption in somatic zebrafish cells using engineered TALENs. Sander JD, Cade L, Khayter C, Reyon D, Peterson RT, Joung JK, Yeh JR. Nat Biotechnol. 2011 Aug 5;29(8):697-8. doi: 10.1038/nbt.1934. PubMed 21822241.
Backbone
  Vector backbone: JDS70
  Backbone manufacturer: Addgene plasmid #32285
  Backbone size w/o insert (bp): 6447
  Vector type: Mammalian Expression ; T7
Growth in bacteria
  Bacterial resistance: Ampicillin, 100 μg/mL
  Growth temperature: 37°C
  Growth strain: XL1 Blue
  Copy number: High Copy
Gene/Insert
  Gene/Insert name: ZebrafishCommunity-Semaphorin 6bb-right (alt name: Semaphorin 6bb)
  Species: D. rerio (zebrafish)
  Insert size (bp): 1640
  Promoter: CMV
  Tag / fusion protein: 3X Flag (N terminal on backbone); WT FOKI (C terminal on backbone)
  Cloning method: Restriction Enzyme; 5′ cloning site N/A (destroyed during cloning); 3′ cloning site N/A (destroyed during cloning)
  Sequencing primers: 5′ CMV-F; 3′ BGH-rev
Terms and licenses: Academic/Nonprofit Terms; Industry Terms: Not Available to Industry
Depositor comments: Target binding site: TTTGTCTCCTAAATCAAA It is strongly recommended that users perform a diagnostic digest to verify this plasmid prior to use. For example, a double digest of the plasmid with BamHI and KpnI should result in two bands at 2.3kb and 5.8kb.
How to cite: TAL3357 was a gift from Keith Joung (Addgene plasmid # 42820 ; http://n2t.net/addgene:42820 ; RRID:Addgene_42820)
